Addgene plasmid #248103: pFastBac-hADAR2dd-pAG
Purpose: Expresses hADAR2dd fused to N-terminus of Protein A/G in insect cells
Depositing lab: Yangming Wang. Depositing organization: Peking University College of Future Technology. Publication: Co-profiling of in situ RNA-protein interactions and transcriptome in single cells and tissues. Cheng QX, Xie G, Zhang X, Wang J, Ding S, Wu YX, Shi M, Duan FF, Wan ZL, Wei JJ, Xiao J, Wang Y. Nat Methods. 2025 Sep;22(9):1824-1835. doi: 10.1038/s41592-025-02774-4. Epub 2025 Aug 11. PubMed 40784921.
Backbone
  Vector backbone: pFastBac-Dual
  Vector type: Insect Expression
Growth in bacteria
  Bacterial resistance: Ampicillin, 100 μg/mL
  Growth temperature: 37°C
  Growth strain: DH5alpha
  Copy number: High Copy
Gene/Insert 1
  Gene/Insert name: hADAR2dd
  Species: H. sapiens (human)
  Entrez Gene: ADARB1 (a.k.a. ADAR2, DRABA2, DRADA2, NEDHYMS, RED1)
  Tag / fusion protein: Strep (N terminal on insert)
Gene/Insert 2
  Gene/Insert name: protein A/G
  Species: Synthetic
  Tag / fusion protein: His (C terminal on insert)
Terms and licenses: Academic/Nonprofit Terms; Industry Terms: Not Available to Industry
How to cite: pFastBac-hADAR2dd-pAG was a gift from Yangming Wang (Addgene plasmid # 248103 ; http://n2t.net/addgene:248103 ; RRID:Addgene_248103)
