[The description below was written by a language model from this plasmid's Addgene catalogue record and pLannotate feature annotations shown in this document.]
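Description:
pFastBac-hADAR2dd-pAG is a baculovirus donor (transfer) plasmid built on the pFastBac-Dual backbone for producing a recombinant fusion protein in insect cells. In bacteria it is maintained at high copy through a ColE1/pUC-type origin and selected with ampicillin (AmpR); an f1 origin is also present. The expression region lies between the Tn7R and Tn7L mini-Tn7 ends together with a gentamicin resistance gene. In the standard Bac-to-Bac workflow, this arrangement lets the cassette be transposed into a baculovirus shuttle genome (bacmid) in E. coli, and the bacmid is then used to generate virus.

The payload sits downstream of the polyhedrin promoter, a very late baculovirus promoter, and is terminated by an SV40 poly(A) signal. According to the record, the open reading frame carries an N-terminal Strep tag, and the feature table detects a partial TEV protease site just before the insert, which would allow tag removal. This is followed by the deaminase domain of human ADAR2 (ADARB1), which the annotation tool matched to the rat orthologue. A short segment annotated by similarity to a base-editor construct comes next and most likely represents a flexible linker. The ORF ends with Protein A/G, a synthetic fusion of immunoglobulin-binding domains from staphylococcal protein A and streptococcal protein G, with a C-terminal His tag. The second promoter of the Dual backbone, p10 with its HSV TK poly(A) signal, has no annotated insert and appears to be unused.

The purified protein couples an adenosine-to-inosine RNA-editing activity to an antibody-binding module. The associated publication concerns in situ profiling of RNA–protein interactions alongside the transcriptome in single cells and tissues. This is consistent with antibody-directed tethering of the deaminase to mark RNAs near a target protein.
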