Features (pLannotate 1.2.2; 21 found; start..end, strand, type, name):
     81..97      +  CDS            lacZα (fragment): LacZα fragment of β-galactosidase; lacZ fragment
    102..556     +  rep_origin     f1 ori (sequence partly withheld): f1 bacteriophage origin of replication; arrow indicates direction of (+) strand synthesis
    582..686     +  promoter       AmpR promoter: bla
    687..1547    +  CDS            AmpR: β-lactamase; bla; confers resistance to ampicillin, carbenicillin, and related antibiotics
   1718..2306    +  rep_origin     ori: high-copy-number ColE1/pMB1/pBR322/pUC origin of replication
   2492..2543    -  misc_feature   bom (fragment): basis of mobility region from pBR322
   2611..2835    -  mobile_element Tn7R: mini-Tn7 element (right end of the Tn7 transposon) Tn7
   2902..3435    -  CDS            GmR: gentamycin acetyltransferase; aacC1; confers resistance to gentamycin
   3624..3652    -  promoter       Pc promoter: intI1 (promoter lies within the coding sequence); class 1 integron promoter
   3630..3989    -  CDS            YPR2_ECOLX (fragment): Protein predicted: Swiss-Prot protein existence level 4. From Escherichia coli.
   4160..4208    -  polyA_signal   HSV TK poly(A) signal: herpes simplex virus thymidine kinase polyadenylation signal (Cole and Stacy, 1985)
   4344..4453    -  promoter       p10 promoter: baculovirus promoter for expression in insect cells
   4477..4568    +  promoter       polyhedrin promoter: polh from Autographa californica; promoter for the baculovirus polyhedrin gene
   4722..4741    +  CDS            TEV site (fragment): tobacco etch virus (TEV) protease recognition and cleavage site
   4755..5963    +  CDS            Adarb1 (fragment): RED1_RAT - Also known as Red1. Experimental evidence at protein level: Swiss-Prot protein existence level 1. Catalyzes the hydrolytic deamination of adenosine to inosine in double-stranded RNA (dsRNA) referred to as A-to-I RNA editing. This may affect gene expression and function in a number of ways that include mRNA translation by changing codons and hence the amino acid sequence of proteins; pre-mRNA splicing by altering splice site recognition sequences; RNA stability by changing sequences involved in nuclease recognition; genetic stability in the case of RNA virus genomes by changing seque
   5964..6011    +  CDS            ABE(7.10) (fragment): adenine base editor comprising wild-type E. coli TadA fused to the evolved TadA*(7.10) mutant (Gaudelli et al., 2017)
   6036..6452    +  CDS            spa (fragment): SPA_STAAE - Experimental evidence at protein level: Swiss-Prot protein existence level 1. Plays a role in the inhibition of the host innate and adaptive immune responses. Possesses five immunoglobulin-binding domains that capture both the fragment crystallizable region (Fc region) and the Fab region (part of Ig that identifies antigen) of immunoglobulins (By similarity). In turn, Staphylococcus aureus is protected from phagocytic killing via inhibition of Ig Fc region. In addition, the host elicited B-cell response is prevented due to a decrease of antibody-secreting cell proliferation that en
   6432..6686    +  CDS            spg (fragment): SPG1_STRSG - Experimental evidence at protein level: Swiss-Prot protein existence level 1. Binds to the constant Fc region of IgG with high affinity. From Streptococcus sp. group G.
   6826..6909    +  CDS            large T antigen (fragment): large T antigen from SV40 (simian virus 40)
   6932..7066    +  polyA_signal   SV40 poly(A) signal: SV40 polyadenylation signal
   7095..7260    -  mobile_element Tn7L: mini-Tn7 element (left end of the Tn7 transposon) Tn7
>Addgene plasmid #248103 | pFastBac-hADAR2dd-pAG | addgene full sequence | sequence record 494323 | Addgene NGS Result
TTCTCTGTCACAGAATGAAAATTTTTCTGTCATCTCTTCGTTATTAATGTTTGTAATTGACTGAATATCA
ACGCTTATTTGCAGCCTGAATGGCGAATGGG
[124 nt withheld, positions 102-225]
C
[91 nt withheld, positions 227-317]
A
[49 nt withheld, positions 319-367]
CCTTTGACGTTGGAGTCCACGTTCTT
[37 nt withheld, positions 394-430]
ACCCTATCTCGGTCTATTCTTTTGATTTATAAGGGATTTTGCCGATTTCGGCCTATTGGTTAAAAAATGA
GCTGATTTAACAAAAATTTAACGCGAATTTTAACAAAATATTAACGCTTACAATTTAGGTGGCACTTTTC
GGGGAAATGTGCGCGGAACCCCTATTTGTTTATTTTTCTAAATACATTCAAATATGTATCCGCTCATGAG
ACAATAACCCTGATAAATGCTTCAATAATATTGAAAAAGGAAGAGTATGAGTATTCAACATTTCCGTGTC
GCCCTTATTCCCTTTTTTGCGGCATTTTGCCTTCCTGTTTTTGCTCACCCAGAAACGCTGGTGAAAGTAA
AAGATGCTGAAGATCAGTTGGGTGCACGAGTGGGTTACATCGAACTGGATCTCAACAGCGGTAAGATCCT
TGAGAGTTTTCGCCCCGAAGAACGTTTTCCAATGATGAGCACTTTTAAAGTTCTGCTATGTGGCGCGGTA
TTATCCCGTATTGACGCCGGGCAAGAGCAACTCGGTCGCCGCATACACTATTCTCAGAATGACTTGGTTG
AGTACTCACCAGTCACAGAAAAGCATCTTACGGATGGCATGACAGTAAGAGAATTATGCAGTGCTGCCAT
AACCATGAGTGATAACACTGCGGCCAACTTACTTCTGACAACGATCGGAGGACCGAAGGAGCTAACCGCT
TTTTTGCACAACATGGGGGATCATGTAACTCGCCTTGATCGTTGGGAACCGGAGCTGAATGAAGCCATAC
CAAACGACGAGCGTGACACCACGATGCCTGTAGCAATGGCAACAACGTTGCGCAAACTATTAACTGGCGA
ACTACTTACTCTAGCTTCCCGGCAACAATTAATAGACTGGATGGAGGCGGATAAAGTTGCAGGACCACTT
CTGCGCTCGGCCCTTCCGGCTGGCTGGTTTATTGCTGATAAATCTGGAGCCGGTGAGCGTGGGTCTCGCG
GTATCATTGCAGCACTGGGGCCAGATGGTAAGCCCTCCCGTATCGTAGTTATCTACACGACGGGGAGTCA
GGCAACTATGGATGAACGAAATAGACAGATCGCTGAGATAGGTGCCTCACTGATTAAGCATTGGTAACTG
TCAGACCAAGTTTACTCATATATACTTTAGATTGATTTAAAACTTCATTTTTAATTTAAAAGGATCTAGG
TGAAGATCCTTTTTGATAATCTCATGACCAAAATCCCTTAACGTGAGTTTTCGTTCCACTGAGCGTCAGA
CCCCGTAGAAAAGATCAAAGGATCTTCTTGAGATCCTTTTTTTCTGCGCGTAATCTGCTGCTTGCAAACA
AAAAAACCACCGCTACCAGCGGTGGTTTGTTTGCCGGATCAAGAGCTACCAACTCTTTTTCCGAAGGTAA
CTGGCTTCAGCAGAGCGCAGATACCAAATACTGTTCTTCTAGTGTAGCCGTAGTTAGGCCACCACTTCAA
GAACTCTGTAGCACCGCCTACATACCTCGCTCTGCTAATCCTGTTACCAGTGGCTGCTGCCAGTGGCGAT
AAGTCGTGTCTTACCGGGTTGGACTCAAGACGATAGTTACCGGATAAGGCGCAGCGGTCGGGCTGAACGG
GGGGTTCGTGCACACAGCCCAGCTTGGAGCGAACGACCTACACCGAACTGAGATACCTACAGCGTGAGCT
ATGAGAAAGCGCCACGCTTCCCGAAGGGAGAAAGGCGGACAGGTATCCGGTAAGCGGCAGGGTCGGAACA
GGAGAGCGCACGAGGGAGCTTCCAGGGGGAAACGCCTGGTATCTTTATAGTCCTGTCGGGTTTCGCCACC
TCTGACTTGAGCGTCGATTTTTGTGATGCTCGTCAGGGGGGCGGAGCCTATGGAAAAACGCCAGCAACGC
GGCCTTTTTACGGTTCCTGGCCTTTTGCTGGCCTTTTGCTCACATGTTCTTTCCTGCGTTATCCCCTGAT
TCTGTGGATAACCGTATTACCGCCTTTGAGTGAGCTGATACCGCTCGCCGCAGCCGAACGACCGAGCGCA
GCGAGTCAGTGAGCGAGGAAGCGGAAGAGCGCCTGATGCGGTATTTTCTCCTTACGCATCTGTGCGGTAT
TTCACACCGCATAGACCAGCCGCGTAACCTGGCAAAATCGGTTACGGTTGAGTAATAAATGGATGCCCTG
CGTAAGCGGGTGTGGGCGGACAATAAAGTCTTAAACTGAACAAAATAGATCTAAACTATGACAATAAAGT
CTTAAACTAGACAGAATAGTTGTAAACTGAAATCAGTCCAGTTATGCTGTGAAAAAGCATACTGGACTTT
TGTTATGGCTAAAGCAAACTCTTCATTTTCTGAAGTGCAAATTGCCCGTCGTATTAAAGAGGGGCGTGGC
CAAGGGCATGGTAAAGACTATATTCGCGGCGTTGTGACAATTTACCGAACAACTCCGCGGCCGGGAAGCC
GATCTCGGCTTGAACGAATTGTTAGGTGGCGGTACTTGGGTCGATATCAAAGTGCATCACTTCTTCCCGT
ATGCCCAACTTTGTATAGAGAGCCACTGCGGGATCGTCACCGTAATCTGCTTGCACGTAGATCACATAAG
CACCAAGCGCGTTGGCCTCATGCTTGAGGAGATTGATGAGCGCGGTGGCAATGCCCTGCCTCCGGTGCTC
GCCGGAGACTGCGAGATCATAGATATAGATCTCACTACGCGGCTGCTCAAACTTGGGCAGAACGTAAGCC
GCGAGAGCGCCAACAACCGCTTCTTGGTCGAAGGCAGCAAGCGCGATGAATGTCTTACTACGGAGCAAGT
TCCCGAGGTAATCGGAGTCCGGCTGATGTTGGGAGTAGGTGGCTACGTCTCCGAACTCACGACCGAAAAG
ATCAAGAGCAGCCCGCATGGATTTGACTTGGTCAGGGCCGAGCCTACATGTGCGAATGATGCCCATACTT
GAGCCACCTAACTTTGTTTTAGGGCGACTGCCCTGCTGCGTAACATCGTTGCTGCTGCGTAACATCGTTG
CTGCTCCATAACATCAAACATCGACCCACGGCGTAACGCGCTTGCTGCTTGGATGCCCGAGGCATAGACT
GTACAAAAAAACAGTCATAACAAGCCATGAAAACCGCCACTGCGCCGTTACCACCGCTGCGTTCGGTCAA
GGTTCTGGACCAGTTGCGTGAGCGCATACGCTACTTGCATTACAGTTTACGAACCGAACAGGCTTATGTC
AACTGGGTTCGTGCCTTCATCCGTTTCCACGGTGTGCGTCACCCGGCAACCTTGGGCAGCAGCGAAGTCG
AGGCATTTCTGTCCTGGCTGGCGAACGAGCGCAAGGTTTCGGTCTCCACGCATCGTCAGGCATTGGCGGC
CTTGCTGTTCTTCTACGGCAAGGTGCTGTGCACGGATCTGCCCTTGCTTCAGGAGATCGGTAGACCTCGG
CCGTCGCGGCGCTTGCCGGTGGTGCTGACCCCGGATGAAGTGGTTCGCATCCTCGGTTTTCTGGAAGGCG
AGCATCGTTTGTTCGCCCAGGACTCTAGCTATAGTTCTAGTGGTTGGCTACGTACCCGTAGTGGCTATGG
CAGGGCTTGCCGCCCCGACGTTGGCTGCGAGCCCTGGGCCTTCACCCGAACTTGGGGGTTGGGGTGGGGA
AAAGGAAGAAACGCGGGCGTATTGGTCCCAATGGGGTCTCGGTGGGGTATCGACAGAGTGCCAGCCCTGG
GACCGAACCCCGCGTTTATGAACAAACGACCCAACACCCGTGCGTTTTATTCTGTCTTTTTATTGCCGTC
ATAGCGCGGGTTCCTTCCGGTATTGTCTCCTTCCGTGTTTCAGTTAGCCTCCCCCATCTCCCGGTACCGC
ATGCTATGCATCAGCTGCTAGCACCATGGCTCGAGATCCCGGGTGATCAAGTCTTCGTCGAGTGATTGTA
AATAAAATGTAATTTACAGTATAGTATTTTAATTAATATACAAATGATTTGATAATAATTCTTATTTAAC
TATAATATATTGTGTTGGGTTGAATTAAAGGTCCGTATACTCCGGAATATTAATAGATCATGGAGATAAT
TAAAATGATAACCATCTCGCAAATAAATAAGTATTTTACTGTTTTCGTAACAGTTTTGTAATAAAAAAAC
CTATAAATATTCCGGATTATTCATACCGTCCCACCATCGGGCGCGGATCTGCCACCATGTCAGCTTGGTC
TCACCCTCAGTTCGAGAAGGGCGGTGGATCTGGAGGTGGTAGCGGAGGCTCTGCCTGGAGCCACCCACAG
TTCGAGAAGATCGATACGACCGAAAACCTGTATTTTCAGGGATCCATCACCATGTTGCACTTGGATCAGA
CGCCATCTCGCCAGCCTATTCCCAGTGAGGGTCTTCAGCTGCATTTACCGCAGGTTTTAGCTGACGCTGT
CTCACGCCTGGTCCTGGGTAAGTTTGGTGACCTGACCGACAACTTCTCCTCCCCTCACGCTCGCAGAAAA
GTGCTGGCTGGAGTCGTCATGACAACAGGCACAGATGTTAAAGATGCCAAGGTGATAAGTGTTTCTACAG
GAACAAAATGTATTAATGGTGAATACATGAGTGATCGTGGCCTTGCATTAAATGACTGCCATGCAGAAAT
AATATCTCGGAGATCCTTGCTCAGATTTCTTTATACACAACTTGAGCTTTACTTAAATAACAAAGATGAT
CAAAAAAGATCCATCTTTCAGAAATCAGAGCGAGGGGGGTTTAGGCTGAAGGAGAATGTCCAGTTTCATC
TGTACATCAGCACCTCTCCCTGTGGAGATGCCAGAATCTTCTCACCACATGAGCCAATCCTGGAAGAACC
AGCAGATAGACACCCAAATCGTAAAGCAAGAGGACAGCTACGGACCAAAATAGAGTCTGGTCAGGGGACG
ATTCCAGTGCGCTCCAATGCGAGCATCCAAACGTGGGACGGGGTGCTGCAAGGGGAGCGGCTGCTCACCA
TGTCCTGCAGTGACAAGATTGCACGCTGGAACGTGGTGGGCATCCAGGGATCCCTGCTCAGCATTTTCGT
GGAGCCCATTTACTTCTCGAGCATCATCCTGGGCAGCCTTTACCACGGGGACCACCTTTCCAGGGCCATG
TACCAGCGGATCTCCAACATAGAGGACCTGCCACCTCTCTACACCCTCAACAAGCCTTTGCTCAGTGGCA
TCAGCAATGCAGAAGCACGGCAGCCAGGGAAGGCCCCCAACTTCAGTGTCAACTGGACGGTAGGCGACTC
CGCTATTGAGGTCATCAACGCCACGACTGGGAAGGATGAGCTGGGCCGCGCGTCCCGCCTGTGTAAGCAC
GCGTTGTACTGTCGCTGGATGCGTGTGCACGGCAAGGTTCCCTCCCACTTACTACGCTCCAAGATTACCA
AACCCAACGTGTACCATGAGTCCAAGCTGGCGGCAAAGGAGTACCAGGCCGCCAAGGCGCGTCTGTTCAC
AGCCTTCATCAAGGCGGGGCTGGGGGCCTGGGTGGAGAAGCCCACCGAGCAGGACCAGTTCTCACTCACG
CCCAGCGGCAGCGAGACTCCCGGGACCTCAGAGTCCGCCACACCCGAAAGTGGCGCGCCCACCATGATCA
CCCCCTCCCTGAAGGACGACCCCTCCCAGTCCGCCAACCTGCTGTCCGAGGCCAAGAAGCTGAACGAGTC
CCAGGCCCCCAAGGCCGACAACAAGTTCAACAAGGAGCAGCAGAACGCCTTCTACGAGATCCTGCACCTG
CCCAACCTGAACGAGGAGCAGCGCAACGGCTTCATCCAGTCCCTGAAGGACGACCCTAGCCAGAGCGCCA
ACCTGCTGGCCGAGGCCAAGAAGCTGAACGACGCCCAGGCCCCCAAGGCCGACAACAAGTTCAACAAGGA
GCAGCAGAACGCCTTCTACGAGATCCTGCACCTGCCTAACCTGACCGAGGAGCAGCGGAACGGCTTCATC
CAGAGCCTGAAGGACGACCCCAGCGTGTCCAAGGAGATCCTGGCCGAGGCCAAGAAGCTGAACGACGCCC
AGGCCCCTAAGGGCGGCGGCGGCTCCACCACCTACAAGCTGGTGATCAACGGGAAGACCCTGAAGGGCGA
GACCACCACCGAGGCCGTGGACGCCGAGACCGCCGAGAGACACTTCAAGCAGTACGCCAACGACAACGGG
GTGGACGGCGAGTGGACCTACGACGACGCCACCAAGACCTTCACCGTGACCGAGAAGCCCGAGGTGATCG
ACGCCTCCGAGCTGACCCCCGCCGTGGACGACGACAAGGAGTTCGGTAGCCATCATCACCATCACCATTA
AGAATTCAAAGGCCTACGTCGACGAGCTCACTAGTCGCGGCCGCTTTCGAATCTAGAGCCTGCAGTCTCG
ACAAGCTTGTCGAGAAGTACTAGAGGATCATAATCAGCCATACCACATTTGTAGAGGTTTTACTTGCTTT
AAAAAACCTCCCACACCTCCCCCTGAACCTGAAACATAAAATGAATGCAATTGTTGTTGTTAACTTGTTT
ATTGCAGCTTATAATGGTTACAAATAAAGCAATAGCATCACAAATTTCACAAATAAAGCATTTTTTTCAC
TGCATTCTAGTTGTGGTTTGTCCAAACTCATCAATGTATCTTATCATGTCTGGATCTGATCACTGCTTGA
GCCTAGGAGATCCGAACCAGATAAGTGAAATCTAGTTCCAAACTATTTTGTCATTTTTAATTTTCGTATT
AGCTTACGACGCTACACCCAGTTCCCATCTATTTTGTCACTCTTCCCTAAATAATCCTTAAAAACTCCAT
TTCCACCCCTCCCAGTTCCCAACTATTTTGTCCGCCCACAGCGGGGCATTTTTCTTCCTGTTATGTTTTT
AATCAAACATCCTGCCAACTCCATGTGACAAACCGTCATCTTCGGCTACTTT
